>Addgene plasmid #211234 | pBiT3.1-N_ATG16L1:1-607 | addgene full sequence | sequence record 425928 | Addgene NGS Result
AAGACGCGTTAATTAAGACGTCGGCAGTGAAAAAAATGCTTTATTTGTGAAATTTGTGATGCTATTGCTT
TATTTGTAACCATTATAAGCTGCAATAAACAAGTTAACAACAACAATTGCATTCATTTTATGTTTCAGGT
TCAGGGGGAGGTGTGGGAGGTTTTTTAAAGCAAGTAAAACCTCTACAAATGTGGTATGGCTGATTATGAT
CCGCGGCCGCAATACGTCGACGTTATCAGCTGACTTCGTACGAGAGCCTAGGATTATGGCGCGCCACTAG
TTATTAATAGTAATCAATTACGGGGTCATTAGTTCATAGCCCATATATGGAGTTCCGCGTTACATAACTT
ACGGTAAATGGCCCGCCTGGCTGACCGCCCAACGACCCCCGCCCATTGACGTCAATAATGACGTATGTTC
CCATAGTAACGCCAATAGGGACTTTCCATTGACGTCAATGGGTGGAGTATTTACGGTAAACTGCCCACTT
GGCAGTACATCAAGTGTATCATATGCCAAGTCCGCCCCCTATTGACGTCAATGACGGTAAATGGCCCGCC
TGGCATTATGCCCAGTACATGACCTTACGGGACTTTCCTACTTGGCAGTACATCTACGTATTAGTCATCG
CTATTACCATGGTGATGCGGTTTTGGCAGTACACCAATGGGCGTGGATAGCGGTTTGACTCACGGGGATT
TCCAAGTCTCCACCCCATTGACGTCAATGGGAGTTTGTTTTGGCACCAAAATCAACGGGACTTTCCAAAA
TGTCGTAATAACCCCGCCCCGTTGACGCAAATGGGCGGTAGGCGTGTACGGTGGGAGGTCTATATAAGCA
GAGCTGGTTTAGTGAACCGTCAGATCACTAGAATCTTTATTGCGGTAGTTTATCACAGTTAAATTGCTAA
CGCAGTCAGTGCTTCTGACACAACAGTCTCGAACTTAAGCTGCAGAAGTTGGTCGTGAGGCACTGGGCAG
GTAAGTATCAAGGTTACAAGACAGGTTTAAGGAGACCAATAGAAACTGGGCTTGTCGAGACAGAGAAGAC
TCTTGCGTTTCTGATAGGCACCTATTGGTCTTACTGACATCCACTTTGCCTTTCTCTCCACAGGTGTCCA
CTCCCAGTTCAATTACAGCTCTTAAGGCTAGAGTATTAATACGACTCACTATAGGGGTTAGCGATCGCCA
TGGTGAGCGGCTGGCGGCTGTTCAAGAAGATTAGCGGGAGCTCCGGTGGCTCGAGCGGTATGTCGTCGGG
CCTCCGCGCCGCTGACTTCCCCCGCTGGAAGCGCCACATCTCGGAGCAACTGAGGCGCCGGGACCGGCTG
CAGAGACAGGCGTTCGAGGAGATCATCCTGCAGTATAACAAATTGCTGGAAAAGTCAGATCTTCATTCAG
TGTTGGCCCAGAAACTACAGGCTGAAAAGCATGACGTACCAAACAGGCACGAGATAAGTCCCGGACATGA
TGGCACATGGAATGACAATCAGCTACAAGAAATGGCCCAACTGAGGATTAAGCACCAAGAGGAACTGACT
GAATTACACAAGAAACGTGGGGAGTTAGCTCAACTGGTGATTGACCTGAATAACCAAATGCAGCGGAAGG
ACAGGGAGATGCAGATGAATGAAGCAAAAATTGCAGAATGTTTGCAGACTATCTCTGACCTGGAGACGGA
GTGCCTAGACCTGCGCACTAAGCTTTGTGACCTTGAAAGAGCCAACCAGACCCTGAAGGATGAATATGAT
GCCCTGCAGATCACTTTTACTGCCTTGGAGGGAAAACTGAGGAAAACTACGGAAGAGAACCAGGAGCTGG
TCACCAGATGGATGGCTGAGAAAGCCCAGGAAGCCAATCGGCTTAATGCAGAGAATGAAAAAGACTCCAG
GAGGCGGCAAGCCCGGCTGCAGAAAGAGCTTGCAGAAGCAGCAAAGGAACCTCTACCAGTCGAACAGGAT
GATGACATTGAGGTCATTGTGGATGAAACTTCTGATCACACAGAAGAGACCTCTCCTGTGCGAGCCATCA
GCAGAGCAGCCACTAAGCGACTCTCGCAGCCTGCTGGAGGCCTTCTGGATTCTATCACTAATATCTTTGG
GAGACGCTCTGTCTCTTCCTTCCCAGTCCCCCAGGACAATGTGGATGCTCATCCTGGTTCTGGTAAAGAA
GTGAGGGTACCAGCTACTGCCTTGTGTGTCTTCGATGCACATGATGGGGAAGTCAACGCTGTGCAGTTCA
GTCCAGGTTCCCGGTTACTGGCCACTGGAGGCATGGACCGCAGGGTTAAGCTTTGGGAAGTATTTGGAGA
AAAATGTGAGTTCAAGGGTTCCCTATCTGGCAGTAATGCAGGAATTACAAGCATTGAATTTGATAGTGCT
GGATCTTACCTCTTAGCAGCTTCAAATGATTTTGCAAGCCGAATCTGGACTGTGGATGATTATCGATTAC
GGCACACACTCACGGGACACAGTGGGAAAGTGCTGTCTGCTAAGTTCCTGCTGGACAATGCGCGGATTGT
CTCAGGAAGTCACGACCGGACTCTCAAACTCTGGGATCTACGCAGCAAAGTCTGCATAAAGACAGTGTTT
GCAGGATCCAGTTGCAATGATATTGTCTGCACAGAGCAATGTGTAATGAGTGGACATTTTGACAAGAAAA
TTCGTTTCTGGGACATTCGATCAGAGAGCATAGTTCGAGAGATGGAGCTGTTGGGAAAGATTACTGCCCT
GGACTTAAACCCAGAAAGGACTGAGCTCCTGAGCTGCTCCCGTGATGACTTGCTAAAAGTTATTGATCTC
CGAACAAATGCTATCAAGCAGACATTCAGTGCACCTGGGTTCAAGTGCGGCTCTGACTGGACCAGAGTTG
TCTTCAGCCCTGATGGCAGTTACGTGGCGGCAGGCTCTGCTGAGGGCTCTCTGTATATCTGGAGTGTGCT
CACAGGGAAAGTGGAAAAGGTTCTTTCAAAGCAGCACAGCTCATCCATCAATGCGGTGGCGTGGTCGCCC
TCTGGCTCGCACGTTGTCAGTGTGGACAAAGGATGCAAAGCTGTGCTGTGGGCACAGTACTAATCTAGAG
GTCAAGCTTCGGGGGTTTAAACCTGCAGGCATGCAAGCTGATTTGGCTGCTGCCACCGCTGAGCAAGGCC
GCTTCGAGCAGACATGATAAGATACATTGATGAGTTTGGACAAACCACAACTAGAATGCAGTGAAAAAAA
TGCTTTATTTGTGAAATTTGTGATGCTATTGCTTTATTTGTAACCATTATAAGCTGCAATAAACAAGTTA
ACAACAACAATTGCATTCATTTTATGTTTCAGGTTCAGGGGGAGATGTGGGAGGTTTTTTTAAGCAAGTA
AAACCTCTACAAATGTGGTAAAATCTTAATTAAGACTTCTAATATAACTTCGTATAGCATACATTATACG
AAGTTATGGTTCCACTGTTGACAATTAATCATCGGCATAGTATATCGGCATAGTATAATACGACAAGGTG
AGGAACTAAACCCAGGAGGCAGATCATGATTGAACAAGATGGATTGCACGCAGGTTCTCCGGCCGCTTGG
GTGGAGAGGCTATTCGGCTATGACTGGGCACAACAGACAATCGGCTGCTCTGATGCCGCCGTGTTCCGGC
TGTCAGCGCAGGGGCGCCCGGTTCTTTTTGTCAAGACCGACCTGTCCGGTGCCCTGAATGAACTGCAGGA
CGAGGCAGCGCGGCTATCGTGGCTGGCCACGACGGGCGTTCCTTGCGCAGCTGTGCTCGACGTTGTCACT
GAAGCGGGAAGGGACTGGCTGCTATTGGGCGAAGTGCCGGGGCAGGATCTCCTGTCATCTCACCTTGCTC
CTGCCGAGAAAGTATCCATCATGGCTGATGCAATGCGGCGGCTGCATACGCTTGATCCGGCTACCTGCCC
ATTCGACCACCAAGCGAAACATCGCATCGAGCGAGCACGTACTCGGATGGAAGCCGGTCTTGTCGATCAG
GATGATCTGGACGAAGAGCATCAGGGGCTCGCGCCAGCCGAACTGTTCGCCAGGCTCAAGGCGCGCATGC
CCGACGGCGAGGATCTCGTCGTGACCCATGGCGATGCCTGCTTGCCGAATATCATGGTGGAAAATGGCCG
CTTTTCTGGATTCATCGACTGTGGCCGGCTGGGTGTGGCGGACCGCTATCAGGACATAGCGTTGGCTACC
CGTGATATTGCTGAAGAGCTTGGCGGCGAATGGGCTGACCGCTTCCTCGTGCTTTACGGTATCGCCGCTC
CCGATTCGCAGCGCATCGCCTTCTATCGCCTTCTTGACGAGTTCTTCTGATTCGAAATGACCGACCAAGC
GACGCCCAACCGGTATCAGCTCACTCAAAGGCGGTAATACGGTTATCCACAGAATCAGGGGATAACGCAG
GAAAGAACATGTGAGCAAAAGGCCAGCAAAAGGCCAGGAACCGTAAAAAGGCCGCGTTGCTGGCGTTTTT
CCATAGGCTCCGCCCCCCTGACGAGCATCACAAAAATCGACGCTCAAGTCAGAGGTGGCGAAACCCGACA
GGACTATAAAGATACCAGGCGTTTCCCCCTGGAAGCTCCCTCGTGCGCTCTCCTGTTCCGACCCTGCCGC
TTACCGGATACCTGTCCGCCTTTCTCCCTTCGGGAAGCGTGGCGCTTTCTCATAGCTCACGCTGTAGGTA
TCTCAGTTCGGTGTAGGTCGTTCGCTCCAAGCTGGGCTGTGTGCACGAACCCCCCGTTCAGCCCGACCGC
TGCGCCTTATCCGGTAACTATCGTCTTGAGTCCAACCCGGTAAGACACGACTTATCGCCACTGGCAGCAG
CCACTGGTAACAGGATTAGCAGAGCGAGGTATGTAGGCGGTGCTACAGAGTTCTTGAAGTGGTGGCCTAA
CTACGGCTACACTAGAAGGACAGTATTTGGTATCTGCGCTCTGCTGAAGCCAGTTACCTTCGGAAAAAGA
GTTGGTAGCTCTTGATCCGGCAAACAAACCACCGCTGGTAGCGGTGGTTTTTTTGTTTGCAAGCAGCAGA
TTACGCGCAGAAAAAAAGGATTTCAAGAAGATCCTTTGATCTTTTCTACGGGGTCTGACGCTCAGTGGAA
CGAAAACTCACGTTAAGGGATTTTGGTCATGAGATTATCAAAAAGGATCTTCACCTAGATCCTTTTATAG
TCCGGAATCGTCACACAAAAAACCAACACACAGATGTAATGAAAATAAAGATATTTTATTGCGGCCATCG
TGATGGCTAGAGTTTAGCCCTCCCACACATAACCAGAGGGCAGCAATTCACGAATCCCAACTGCCGTCGG
CTGTCCATCACTGTCCTTCACTATGGCTTTGATCCCAGGATGCAGATCGAGAAGCACCTGTCGGCACCGT
CCGCAGGGGCTCAAGATGCCCCTGTTCTCATTTCCGATCGCGACGATACAAGTCAGGTTGCCAGCTGCCG
CAGCAGCAGCAGTGCCCAGCACCACGAGTTCTGCACAAGGTCCCCCAGTAAAATGATATACATTGACACC
AGTGAAGATGCGGCCGTCGCTAGAGAGAGCTGCGCTGGCGACGCTGTAGTCTTCAGAGATGGGGATGCTG
TTGATTGTAGCCGTTGCTCTTTCAATGAGGGTGGATTCTTCTTGAGACAAAGGCTTGGCCATGGTGGCGC
TAGTGTCAGAAGAATCGAGCTTTTTGCAAAAGCCTAGGCCTCCAAAAAAGCCTCCTCACTACTTCTGGAA
TAGCTCAGAGGCCGAGGCGGCCTCGGCCTCTGCATAAATAAAAAAAATTAGTCAGCCATGGGGCGGAGAA
TGGGCGGAACTGGGCGGAGTTAGGGGCGGGATGGGCGGAGTTAGGGGCGGGACTATGGTTGCTGACTAAT
TGAGATGCATGCTTTGCATACTTCTGCCTGCTGGGGAGCCTGGGGACTTTCCACACCTGGTTGCTGACTA
ATTGAGATGCATGCTTTGCATACTTCTGCCTGCTGGGGAGCCTGGGGACTTTCCACACCCTAACTGACAC
ACATTCCACAGCTGGTTCTTTCCGCCTCAGAAGGTACCTAACCAAGTTCCTCTTTCAGAGGTTATTTCAG
GCCATGGTGCTGCGC
Features (pLannotate 1.2.2; 17 found; start..end, strand, type, name):
     24..105     -  polyA_signal   SV40 poly(A) signal: SV40 polyadenylation signal
    128..211     -  CDS            large T antigen (fragment): large T antigen from SV40 (simian virus 40)
    276..641     +  enhancer       CMV enhancer: human cytomegalovirus immediate early enhancer
    643..842     +  promoter       CMV promoter: human cytomegalovirus (CMV) immediate early promoter
    981..1113    +  intron         chimeric intron: chimera between introns from human β-globin and immunoglobulin heavy chain genes
   1157..1175    +  promoter       T7 promoter: promoter for bacteriophage T7 RNA polymerase
   1262..3070    +  CDS            ATG16L1: A16L1_HUMAN - Also known as APG16L. Experimental evidence at protein level: Swiss-Prot protein existence level 1. Plays an essential role in autophagy: interacts with ATG12- ATG5 to mediate the conjugation of phosphatidylethanolamine (PE) to LC3 (MAP1LC3A, MAP1LC3B or MAP1LC3C), to produce a membrane-bound activated form of LC3 named LC3-II. Thereby, controls the elongation of the nascent autophagosomal membrane (PubMed:24553140, PubMed:23376921, PubMed:24954904, PubMed:27273576, PubMed:23392225). Regulates mitochondrial antiviral signaling (MAVS)-dependent type I interferon (IFN-I) production
   3101..3119    +  misc_feature   MCS (fragment): pUC18/19 multiple cloning site
   3168..3289    -  polyA_signal   SV40 poly(A) signal: SV40 polyadenylation signal
   3312..3380    -  CDS            large T antigen (fragment): large T antigen from SV40 (simian virus 40)
   3404..3437    +  protein_bind   loxP: Cre-mediated recombination occurs in the 8-bp core sequence (GCATACAT). Cre recombinase
   3447..3494    +  promoter       EM7 promoter: synthetic bacterial promoter&nbsp
   3526..4317    +  CDS            neo: KKA2_KLEPN - Also known as kan, nptII. Experimental evidence at protein level: Swiss-Prot protein existence level 1. Resistance to kanamycin, neomycin, paromomycin, ribostamycin, butirosin and gentamicin B. From Klebsiella pneumoniae.
   4478..5066    -  rep_origin     ori: high-copy-number ColE1/pMB1/pBR322/pUC origin of replication
   5192..5240    -  polyA_signal   poly(A) signal: synthetic polyadenylation signal
   5264..5662    -  CDS            BSD: blasticidin S deaminase; Aspergillus terreus BSD; confers resistance to blasticidin
   5693..6050    -  promoter       SV40 promoter: SV40 enhancer and early promoter
