[The description below was written by a language model from this plasmid's Addgene catalogue record and pLannotate feature annotations shown in this document.]
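Description:
pBiT3.1-N_ATG16L1:1-607 is a mammalian expression plasmid built on Promega's pBiT3.1-N backbone and carrying full-length human ATG16L1 (residues M1 to Y607, an 1,821 bp insert) fused at its N terminus to the HiBiT peptide through a short glycine-serine linker. The coding sequence carries the T300A natural variant. Transcription is driven by the CMV immediate-early enhancer and promoter, followed by a chimeric β-globin/immunoglobulin intron that improves mRNA processing. A T7 promoter lies just upstream of the open reading frame and serves as a sequencing primer site. An SV40 polyadenylation signal sits downstream of the insert. The insert was introduced by ligation-independent cloning between XhoI and XbaI sites, both of which remain intact.

The plasmid replicates in E. coli from a high-copy ColE1/pUC-type origin and is selected with kanamycin, conferred by the neo (nptII) gene under the bacterial EM7 promoter. A single loxP site lies just upstream of this cassette. The catalogue lists neomycin/G418 as the mammalian selectable marker. However, the feature table shows only the bacterial EM7 promoter in front of neo, and it also annotates a blasticidin S deaminase cassette driven by the SV40 early promoter with a synthetic poly(A) signal. The records therefore differ on which drug would select in mammalian cells.

HiBiT is a small peptide that complements the LgBiT fragment to reconstitute NanoLuc luciferase, allowing luminescent detection and quantification of the tagged protein. ATG16L1 is a WD40 repeat-containing autophagy factor that works with ATG12-ATG5 in LC3 lipidation. The construct was deposited in connection with a study evaluating the ligandability of WD40 repeat proteins, though the record does not specify the particular assay it was used in.
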