Addgene plasmid #211234: pBiT3.1-N_ATG16L1:1-607
Purpose: Mammalian expression of full-length human ATG16L1. N-terminal HiBiT tag.
Depositing lab: Cheryl Arrowsmith. Depositing organization: University of Toronto. Publication: A Target Class Ligandability Evaluation of WD40 Repeat-Containing Proteins. Ackloo S, Li F, Szewczyk M, Seitova A, Loppnau P, Zeng H, Xu J, Ahmad S, Arnautova YA, Baghaie AJ, Beldar S, Bolotokova A, Centrella PA, Chau I, Clark MA, Cuozzo JW, Dehghani-Tafti S, Disch JS, Dong A, Dumas A, Feng JA, Ghiabi P, Gibson E, Gilmer J, Goldman B, Green SR, Guie MA, Guilinger JP, Harms N, Herasymenko O, Houliston S, Hutchinson A, Kearnes S, Keefe AD, Kimani SW, Kramer T, Kutera M, Kwak HA, Lento C, Li Y, Liu J, Loup J, Machado RAC, Mulhern CJ, Perveen S, Righetto GL, Riley P, Shrestha S, Sigel EA, Silva M, Sintchak MD, Slakman BL, Taylor RD, Thompson J, Torng W, Underkoffler C, von Rechenberg M, Walsh RT, Watson I, Wilson DJ, Wolf E, Yadav M, Yazdi AK, Zhang J, Zhang Y, Santhakumar V, Edwards AM, Barsyte-Lovejoy D, Schapira M, Brown PJ, Halabelian L, Arrowsmith CH. J Med Chem. 2025 Jan 23;68(2):1092-1112. doi: 10.1021/acs.jmedchem.4c02010. Epub 2024 Nov 4. PubMed 39495097.
Backbone
  Vector backbone: pBiT3.1-N
  Backbone manufacturer: Promega
  Vector type: Mammalian Expression
  Selectable markers: Neomycin (select with G418)
Growth in bacteria
  Bacterial resistance: Kanamycin, 50 μg/mL
  Growth temperature: 37°C
  Growth strain: DH5alpha
  Copy number: High Copy
Gene/Insert
  Gene/Insert name: ATG16L1:M1-Y607
  Species: H. sapiens (human)
  Insert size (bp): 1821
  Mutation: T300A natural variant (VAR_021834)
  Entrez Gene: ATG16L1 (a.k.a. APG16L, ATG16A, ATG16L, IBD10, WDR30)
  Promoter: CMV
  Tag / fusion protein: MVSGWRLFKKISGSSGGSSG (N terminal on insert)
  Cloning method: Ligation Independent Cloning
  Sequencing primers: 5′ T7; 3′ TTGCTCAGCGGTGGCAGCAG
Resource information
  A portion of this plasmid was derived from a plasmid made by: Open Biosystems (LIFESEQ2507216)
Terms and licenses: Academic/Nonprofit Terms; Industry Terms: Not Available to Industry
Depositor comments: 5' Cloning Site: Xho1 (not destroyed), 3' Cloning Site: Xba1 (not destroyed).
How to cite: pBiT3.1-N_ATG16L1:1-607 was a gift from Cheryl Arrowsmith (Addgene plasmid # 211234 ; http://n2t.net/addgene:211234 ; RRID:Addgene_211234)
