>Addgene plasmid #211234 | pBiT3.1-N_ATG16L1:1-607 | depositor partial sequence | sequence record 411946 | Insert sequence
ATGTCGTCGGGCCTCCGCGCCGCTGACTTCCCCCGCTGGAAGCGCCACATCTCGGAGCAACTGAGGCGCC
GGGACCGGCTGCAGAGACAGGCGTTCGAGGAGATCATCCTGCAGTATAACAAATTGCTGGAAAAGTCAGA
TCTTCATTCAGTGTTGGCCCAGAAACTACAGGCTGAAAAGCATGACGTACCAAACAGGCACGAGATAAGT
CCCGGACATGATGGCACATGGAATGACAATCAGCTACAAGAAATGGCCCAACTGAGGATTAAGCACCAAG
AGGAACTGACTGAATTACACAAGAAACGTGGGGAGTTAGCTCAACTGGTGATTGACCTGAATAACCAAAT
GCAGCGGAAGGACAGGGAGATGCAGATGAATGAAGCAAAAATTGCAGAATGTTTGCAGACTATCTCTGAC
CTGGAGACGGAGTGCCTAGACCTGCGCACTAAGCTTTGTGACCTTGAAAGAGCCAACCAGACCCTGAAGG
ATGAATATGATGCCCTGCAGATCACTTTTACTGCCTTGGAGGGAAAACTGAGGAAAACTACGGAAGAGAA
CCAGGAGCTGGTCACCAGATGGATGGCTGAGAAAGCCCAGGAAGCCAATCGGCTTAATGCAGAGAATGAA
AAAGACTCCAGGAGGCGGCAAGCCCGGCTGCAGAAAGAGCTTGCAGAAGCAGCAAAGGAACCTCTACCAG
TCGAACAGGATGATGACATTGAGGTCATTGTGGATGAAACTTCTGATCACACAGAAGAGACCTCTCCTGT
GCGAGCCATCAGCAGAGCAGCCACTAAGCGACTCTCGCAGCCTGCTGGAGGCCTTCTGGATTCTATCACT
AATATCTTTGGGAGACGCTCTGTCTCTTCCTTCCCAGTCCCCCAGGACAATGTGGATGCTCATCCTGGTT
CTGGTAAAGAAGTGAGGGTACCAGCTACTGCCTTGTGTGTCTTCGATGCACATGATGGGGAAGTCAACGC
TGTGCAGTTCAGTCCAGGTTCCCGGTTACTGGCCACTGGAGGCATGGACCGCAGGGTTAAGCTTTGGGAA
GTATTTGGAGAAAAATGTGAGTTCAAGGGTTCCCTATCTGGCAGTAATGCAGGAATTACAAGCATTGAAT
TTGATAGTGCTGGATCTTACCTCTTAGCAGCTTCAAATGATTTTGCAAGCCGAATCTGGACTGTGGATGA
TTATCGATTACGGCACACACTCACGGGACACAGTGGGAAAGTGCTGTCTGCTAAGTTCCTGCTGGACAAT
GCGCGGATTGTCTCAGGAAGTCACGACCGGACTCTCAAACTCTGGGATCTACGCAGCAAAGTCTGCATAA
AGACAGTGTTTGCAGGATCCAGTTGCAATGATATTGTCTGCACAGAGCAATGTGTAATGAGTGGACATTT
TGACAAGAAAATTCGTTTCTGGGACATTCGATCAGAGAGCATAGTTCGAGAGATGGAGCTGTTGGGAAAG
ATTACTGCCCTGGACTTAAACCCAGAAAGGACTGAGCTCCTGAGCTGCTCCCGTGATGACTTGCTAAAAG
TTATTGATCTCCGAACAAATGCTATCAAGCAGACATTCAGTGCACCTGGGTTCAAGTGCGGCTCTGACTG
GACCAGAGTTGTCTTCAGCCCTGATGGCAGTTACGTGGCGGCAGGCTCTGCTGAGGGCTCTCTGTATATC
TGGAGTGTGCTCACAGGGAAAGTGGAAAAGGTTCTTTCAAAGCAGCACAGCTCATCCATCAATGCGGTGG
CGTGGTCGCCCTCTGGCTCGCACGTTGTCAGTGTGGACAAAGGATGCAAAGCTGTGCTGTGGGCACAGTA
C
